Addgene plasmid #245541: pICSL30031
Purpose: Level 0 Golden Gate part N-Terminal Tag with overhangs CCAT - AATG
Depositing lab: Mark Youles. Depositing organization: Sainsbury Laboratory, Norwich.
Backbone
  Vector backbone: pICSL01002
  Backbone size w/o insert (bp): 2246
  Vector type: Synthetic Biology
Growth in bacteria
  Bacterial resistance: Spectinomycin, 50 μg/mL
  Growth temperature: 37°C
  Growth strain: DH5alpha
  Copy number: High Copy
Gene/Insert
  Gene/Insert name: N-Terminal tag E9+Strep-3C
  Species: Synthetic
  Insert size (bp): 523
  Mutation: BsaI/BpiI sites removed by point-mutation
  Cloning method: Restriction Enzyme; 5′ cloning site BsaI (destroyed during cloning); 3′ cloning site BsaI (destroyed during cloning)
  Sequencing primers: 5′ TCACATGTTCTTTCCTGCG; 3′ GTCTCATGAGCGGATACATATTTGAATG
Terms and licenses: Academic/Nonprofit Terms; Industry Terms: Not Available to Industry
Depositor comments: Level 0 N-Terminal tag module used for GoldenGate assemblies using the MoClo overhang syntax
How to cite: pICSL30031 was a gift from Mark Youles (Addgene plasmid # 245541 ; http://n2t.net/addgene:245541 ; RRID:Addgene_245541)
