[The description below was written by a language model from this plasmid's Addgene catalogue record and pLannotate feature annotations shown in this document.]
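Description:
pICSL30031 is a Level 0 Golden Gate (MoClo syntax) part plasmid built on the small pICSL01002 synthetic-biology backbone. It is a bacterial cloning vector rather than an expression construct. It replicates in E. coli from a high-copy ColE1/pUC-type origin and is selected with spectinomycin through the aadA adenylyltransferase gene. The annotation places an AmpR (bla) promoter upstream of the aadA region, along with short fragments matching gentamicin acetyltransferase, an integron integrase and lacI. These fragments appear to be leftover backbone sequence, not functional genes.

The payload is a synthetic 523 bp N-terminal tag module named E9+Strep-3C, flanked by the CCAT and AATG fusion overhangs that define the N-terminal tag position in the MoClo standard. The feature table identifies most of the insert as a fragment of colicin E9. Judging by the name, the rest encodes a Strep affinity tag and a 3C protease cleavage site for removing the tag, although these elements are not annotated individually. The record does not say which part of colicin E9 is present or whether it has been inactivated. Internal BsaI and BpiI sites were removed by point mutation so the part survives Type IIS assembly reactions.

The part carries no promoter or terminator of its own. In a one-pot Golden Gate reaction, Type IIS digestion releases it for joining with promoter, coding sequence and terminator modules to form a Level 1 transcription unit. The tag is then fused in frame to the N-terminus of a protein of interest, presumably for affinity capture and purification.
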