Features (pLannotate 1.2.2; 7 found; start..end, strand, type, name):
     25..411     +  CDS            col (fragment): CEA9_ECOLX - Also known as cei. Experimental evidence at protein level: Swiss-Prot protein existence level 1. Colicins are polypeptide toxins produced by and active against E.coli and closely related bacteria. From Escherichia coli.
    549..598     -  CDS            lacI (fragment): lac repressor; lacI; The lac repressor binds to the lac operator to inhibit transcription in E. coli. This inhibition can be relieved by adding lactose or isopropyl-β-D-thiogalactopyranoside (IPTG).
    781..1369    -  rep_origin     ori: high-copy-number ColE1/pMB1/pBR322/pUC origin of replication
   1543..2331    -  CDS            aadA: S3AD_ECOLX - Experimental evidence at protein level: Swiss-Prot protein existence level 1. Mediates bacterial resistance to the antibiotics streptomycin and spectinomycin. From Escherichia coli.
   2338..2394    -  CDS            GmR (fragment): gentamycin acetyltransferase; aacC1; confers resistance to gentamycin
   2482..2562    +  CDS            int (fragment): INT2_ECOLX - Protein inferred from homology: Swiss-Prot protein existence level 3. Putative integrase believed to be involved in the insertion of antibiotic resistance genes into plasmids and transposons. From Escherichia coli.
   2553..2657    -  promoter       AmpR promoter: bla
>Addgene plasmid #245541 | pICSL30031 | addgene full sequence | sequence record 495470 | Addgene NGS Result
GGTCTCACCATGGAGAGTAAACGTAATAAGCCAGGTAAGGCAACAGGTAAAGGTAAACCAGTTGGTGATA
AATGGCTTGATGATGCAGGTAAAGATTCAGGAGCACCAATTCCAGATCGTATTGCTGATAAGTTGCGTGA
TAAAGAATTTAAAAGCTTCGACGATTTTCGTAAGGCTGTTTGGGAAGAGGTGTCAAAGGATCCTGAGCTT
AGTAAAAATTTGAACCCAAGCAATAAGTCTAGTGTTTCAAAAGGTTATTCTCCATTTACTCCAAAGAATC
AACAGGTCGGAGGTAGAAAAGTCTATGAACTTCATGCTGACAAGCCAATTAGTCAAGGTGGTGAGGTTTA
TGACATGGATAATATCAGAGTGACTACACCTAAGAGACATATCGATATTCACCGTGGTAAGTGGAGCCAC
CCTCAGTTTGAGAAAGGTGGAGGAAGCGGTGGATCAGCTTGGTCACACCCTCAATTCGAGAAGGGTGGTT
CTGGAGGTGGTGCTAGCCTTGAGGTTTTGTTCCAGGGTCCAATGTGAGACCACGAGTGATTAATGAATCG
GCCAACGCGCGGGGAGAGGCGGTTTGCGTATTGGGCGCTCTTCCGCTTCCTCGCTCACTGACTCGCTGCG
CTCGGTCGTTCGGCTGCGGCGAGCGGTATCAGCTCACTCAAAGGCGGTAATACGGTTATCCACAGAATCA
GGGGATAACGCAGGAAAGAACATGTGAGCAAAAGGCCAGCAAAAGGCCAGGAACCGTAAAAAGGCCGCGT
TGCTGGCGTTTTTCCATAGGCTCCGCCCCCCTGACGAGCATCACAAAAATCGACGCTCAAGTCAGAGGTG
GCGAAACCCGACAGGACTATAAAGATACCAGGCGTTTCCCCCTGGAAGCTCCCTCGTGCGCTCTCCTGTT
CCGACCCTGCCGCTTACCGGATACCTGTCCGCCTTTCTCCCTTCGGGAAGCGTGGCGCTTTCTCATAGCT
CACGCTGTAGGTATCTCAGTTCGGTGTAGGTCGTTCGCTCCAAGCTGGGCTGTGTGCACGAACCCCCCGT
TCAGCCCGACCGCTGCGCCTTATCCGGTAACTATCGTCTTGAGTCCAACCCGGTAAGACACGACTTATCG
CCACTGGCAGCAGCCACTGGTAACAGGATTAGCAGAGCGAGGTATGTAGGCGGTGCTACAGAGTTCTTGA
AGTGGTGGCCTAACTACGGCTACACTAGAAGAACAGTATTTGGTATCTGCGCTCTGCTGAAGCCAGTTAC
CTTCGGAAAAAGAGTTGGTAGCTCTTGATCCGGCAAACAAACCACCGCTGGTAGCGGTGGTTTTTTTGTT
TGCAAGCAGCAGATTACGCGCAGAAAAAAAGGATCTCAAGAAGATCCTTTGATCTTTTCTACGGGGTCTG
ACGCTCAGTGGAACGAAAACTCACGTTAAGGGATTTTGGTCATGAGATTATCAAAAAGGATCTTCACCTA
GATCCTTTTAAATTAAAAATGAAGTTTTAAATCAATCTAAAGTATATATGAGTAAACTTGGTCTGACAGT
TATTTGCCGACTACCTTGGTGATCTCGCCTTTTACGTAATGGACAAATTCTTCCAACTGATCTGCGCGCG
AGGCCAAGCGATCTTCTTCTTGTCCAAGATAAGCCTGTCTAGCTTCAAGTATGACGGGCTGATACTGGGC
CGGCAGGCGCTCCATTGCCCAGTCGGCAGCGACATCCTTCGGCGCGATTTTGCCGGTTACTGCGCTGTAC
CAAATGCGGGACAACGTAAGCACTACATTTCGCTCATCGCCAGCCCAGTCGGGCGGCGAGTTCCATAGCG
TTAAGGTTTCATTTAGCGCCTCAAATAGATCCTGTTCAGGAACCGGATCAAAGAGTTCCTCCGCCGCTGG
ACCTACCAAGGCAACGCTATGTTCTCTTGCTTTTGTCAGCAAGATAGCCAGATCAATGTCGATCGTGGCT
GGCTCGAAGATACCTGCAAGAATGTCATTGCGCTGCCATTCTCCAAATTGCAGTTCGCGCTTAGCTGGAT
AACGCCACGGAATGATGTCGTCGTGCACAACAATGGTGACTTCTACAGCGCGGAGAATCTCGCTCTCTCC
AGGGGAAGCCGAAGTTTCCAAAAGGTCGTTGATCAAAGCTCGCCGCGTTGTTTCATCAAGCCTTACGGTC
ACCGTAACCAGCAAATCAATATCGCTGTGTGGCTTCAGGCCGCCATCCACTGCGGAGCCGTACAAATGTA
CGGCCAGCAACGTCGGTTCGAGATGGCGCTCGATGACGCCAACTACCTCTGATAGTTGAGTCGATACTTC
GGCGATCACCGCTTCCCTCATGATGTTTAACTTTGTTTTAGGGCGACTGCCCTGCTGCGTAACATCGTTG
CTGCTCCATAACATCAAACATCGACCCACGGCGTAACGCGCTTGCTGCTTGGATGCCCGAGGCATAGACT
GTACCCCAAAAAAAAACAGTCATAACAAGCCATGAAAACCGCCACTGCGCCGTTACCACCGCTGCGTTCG
GTCAAGGTTCTGGACCAGTTGCGTGAGCGCATACTCTTCCTTTTTCAATATTATTGAAGCATTTATCAGG
GTTATTGTCTCATGAGCGGATACATATTTGAATGTATTTAGAAAAATAAACAAATAGGGGTTCCGCGCAC
ATTTCCCCGAAAAGTGCCACCTGACGTCTAAGAAACCATTATTATCATGACATTAACCTATAAAAATAGG
CGTATCACGAGGCCCTTTCGTCCACTGAAGAGCCACTGT
